>Addgene plasmid #37044 | pBabe-puro-Smad7-HA | addgene partial sequence | sequence record 57067 | pBABE3 5'-ACCCTAACTGACACACATTCC-3'
CTAGATTAGAGGCTAGCATAATCAGGAACATCATACGGATACCGGCTGTTGAAGATGACCTCTAGCCAGC
ACGGGCAGCTGCTGATGAACTGGCGGGTGTAGCACTGGCCCCAGCCCTTCACAAAGCTGATCTGCACGGT
AAAGCCCGTCCACGGCTGCTGCATAAACTCGTGGTCATTGGGCCGCTGCAGGCTGTACGCCTTCTCGTAG
TCGAAAGCCTTGATGGAGAAACCGGGGAACACCTTGTGTACCAACAGCGTCCTGGAGTCCGGGTTGTCCA
GTGTGGCGGACTTGATGAAGATGGGGTAACTGCTGCGGTTGTACACCCACACACCATCCACCTCCCGCGT
CAGCTGGATGCCGCAGCCGATTTTGCTCCGCACCTTCTGCACCAGCTGACTCTTGTTGTCCGAATTGAGC
TGTCCGAGGCAAAAGCCATTCCCCTGAGGTAGATCATAGAAGATATCCAGAGAGGGCTCCTGGACACAGT
AGAGCCTCCCCACTCTCGTCTTCTCCTCCCAGTATGCCACCACGCACCAGTGTGACCGATCCCCAGGCTC
CAGAAGAAGTTGGGAATCTGAAAGCCCCCCAGGGGCCAGATAATTCGTTCCCCCTGTTTCAGCGGAGGAA
GGCACAGCATCTGGACAGTCTGCAGTTGGTTTGAGAAAATCCATCGGGTATCTGGAGTAAGGAGGGGGGG
GAGACTCTAGTTCGCAGAGTCGGCTAAGGTGATGGGGGTTGCAGCACACCAGCTCGGGGTTGATCTTCCC
GTAAGATTCACAGCAACACAGCCTCTTGACTTCCGAGGAAT
