[The description below was written by a language model from this plasmid's Addgene catalogue record.]
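Description:
pBabe-puro-Smad7-HA is a retroviral mammalian expression plasmid built on the pBabe-puro backbone, a Moloney murine leukemia virus-derived vector designed for producing replication-defective retrovirus and stably transducing dividing mammalian cells. The backbone is about 5.2 kb and the complete construct about 6.5 kb. In bacteria it is maintained as a high-copy plasmid under ampicillin selection. In mammalian cells, transduced or transfected populations are selected with puromycin. No feature table accompanies the record, so individual elements such as the origin of replication, the packaging signal and the promoter driving the puromycin resistance gene are not itemised here.

The payload is a human SMAD7 coding sequence of roughly 1.3 kb carrying a C-terminal HA epitope tag, which allows the exogenous protein to be detected or immunoprecipitated with anti-HA antibodies. Expression is driven by the viral 5' LTR, so the integrated provirus transcribes the tagged gene directly from the LTR promoter. The insert was blunt-ended and ligated into the SnaBI-cut vector, destroying the site at both junctions, so it cannot be released with that enzyme. Part of the plasmid derives from an earlier construct made in another laboratory.

SMAD7 is an inhibitory Smad that antagonises TGF-β family signalling by interfering with receptor-mediated activation of the receptor-regulated Smads. Stable overexpression from this vector is therefore a way to block Smad signalling in target cells. This fits the associated study, which examined the requirement for Smad signalling in maintaining epigenetic silencing during breast cancer progression.
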