Addgene plasmid #37044: pBabe-puro-Smad7-HA
Depositing lab: Sam Thiagalingam. Depositing organization: Boston University Medical Campus. Publication: Smad signaling is required to maintain epigenetic silencing during breast cancer progression. Papageorgis P, Lambert AW, Ozturk S, Gao F, Pan H, Manne U, Alekseyev YO, Thiagalingam A, Abdolmaleky HM, Lenburg M, Thiagalingam S. Cancer Res. 2010 Feb 1;70(3):968-78. Epub 2010 Jan 19. 10.1158/0008-5472.CAN-09-1872 PubMed 20086175.
Backbone
  Vector backbone: pBabe-puro
  Backbone manufacturer: Weinberg Lab
  Backbone size w/o insert (bp): 5169
  Total vector size (bp): 6500
  Vector type: Mammalian Expression, Retroviral
  Selectable markers: Puromycin
Growth in bacteria
  Bacterial resistance: Ampicillin, 100 μg/mL
  Growth temperature: 37°C
  Growth strain: DH5alpha
  Copy number: High Copy
Gene/Insert
  Gene/Insert name: Smad7
  Species: H. sapiens (human)
  Insert size (bp): 1300
  Entrez Gene: SMAD7 (a.k.a. CRCS3, MADH7, MADH8)
  Promoter: 5'LTR
  Tag / fusion protein: HA (C terminal on insert)
  Cloning method: Restriction Enzyme; 5′ cloning site SnaBI (destroyed during cloning); 3′ cloning site SnaBI (destroyed during cloning)
  Sequencing primers: 5′ pBABE5'; 3′ pBABE3'
Resource information
  A portion of this plasmid was derived from a plasmid made by: Dr. Jeff Wrana, Mount Sinai Hospital
Terms and licenses: Academic/Nonprofit Terms; Industry Terms: Not Available to Industry
Depositor comments: Insert was blunt-ended and ligated into SnaBI-digested pBabe-puro vector.
How to cite: pBabe-puro-Smad7-HA was a gift from Sam Thiagalingam (Addgene plasmid # 37044 ; http://n2t.net/addgene:37044 ; RRID:Addgene_37044)
